Addgene plasmid #235793: pME_G_0_1_014_5C5SF
Purpose: 5' Connector 5 Short Forward in the M1 position used to dictate position for lvl2 assembly
Depositing lab: Tobias Erb. Depositing organization: Max Planck Institute for Terrestrial Microbiology. Publication: A modular high-throughput approach for advancing synthetic biology in the chloroplast of Chlamydomonas. Inckemann RM, Chotel T, Burgis M, Brinkmann CK, Andreas L, Baumann J, Sharma P, Klose M, Barrett J, Ries F, Paczia N, Glatter T, Mackinder LCM, Willmund F, Erb TJ. Nat Plants. 2025 Nov;11(11):2332-2349. doi: 10.1038/s41477-025-02126-2. Epub 2025 Nov 3. PubMed 41184475.
Backbone
  Vector backbone: pME_Cp_UAV_GFP
  Backbone size w/o insert (bp): 2101
  Vector type: Synthetic Biology
Growth in bacteria
  Bacterial resistance: Chloramphenicol, 25 μg/mL
  Growth temperature: 37°C
  Growth strain: DH5alpha
  Copy number: High Copy
Gene/Insert
  Gene/Insert name: 5' Connector 5 Short Forward
  Species: Synthetic
  Insert size (bp): 19
  Mutation: none
  Cloning method: Restriction Enzyme; 5′ cloning site BsaI (destroyed during cloning); 3′ cloning site BsaI (destroyed during cloning)
  Sequencing primers: 5′ CGTATCACGAGGCAGAATTTC; 3′ CCTGCATAACGCGAAGTAATC
Terms and licenses: Academic/Nonprofit Terms; Industry Terms: Not Available to Industry
Depositor comments: Please visit https://doi.org/10.1101/2024.05.08.593163 for bioRxiv preprint.
How to cite: pME_G_0_1_014_5C5SF was a gift from Tobias Erb (Addgene plasmid # 235793 ; http://n2t.net/addgene:235793 ; RRID:Addgene_235793)
