[The description below was written by a language model from this plasmid's Addgene catalogue record and pLannotate feature annotations shown in this document.]
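Description:
pME_G_0_1_014_5C5SF is a small (about 2.1 kb) synthetic-biology part plasmid from a modular cloning toolkit developed for engineering the chloroplast of Chlamydomonas. It is built on the pME_Cp_UAV_GFP universal acceptor backbone and is maintained in E. coli as a high-copy plasmid through a ColE1/pUC-type origin of replication. Selection is by chloramphenicol, provided by the cat (chloramphenicol acetyltransferase) gene under its native cat promoter and followed by the lambda t0 terminator.

The payload is a 19 bp synthetic sequence, the "5' Connector 5 Short Forward", placed in the M1 position of the assembly standard. It was inserted through BsaI sites that were destroyed during cloning, consistent with Golden Gate-style Type IIS assembly. The backbone name suggests that the insert replaces a GFP dropout cassette, and no GFP feature is annotated in the final sequence. The annotated table shows the cloning region bracketed by BioBrick prefix and suffix sequences. This region is insulated on either side by bacterial transcription terminators, a putative terminator upstream and the his operon terminator downstream, which limit read-through between the part and the backbone.

The connector encodes no gene, promoter or reporter. According to the record, its function is purely architectural: it dictates the position that a unit will occupy in a level 2 assembly, so that several lower-level modules can be joined in a defined order. The record does not describe which enzymes or overhangs are used at that later assembly step.
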