Features (pLannotate 1.2.2; 8 found; start..end, strand, type, name):
     20..114     -  terminator     lambda t0 terminator: transcription terminator from phage lambda
    138..794     -  CDS            cat: CAT_ECOLX - Experimental evidence at protein level: Swiss-Prot protein existence level 1. This enzyme is an effector of chloramphenicol resistance in bacteria. From Escherichia coli. This protein is used as a marker in many commonly used cloning vectors, such as pACYC184.
    795..892     -  promoter       cat promoter: promoter of the E. coli cat gene encoding chloramphenicol acetyltransferase
    978..1021    -  terminator     bacterial terminator: putative bacterial transcription terminator
   1024..1045    +  misc_feature   BioBrick prefix: BioBrick prefix for parts that do not start with "ATG"
   1097..1116    +  misc_feature   BioBrick suffix: universal suffix for all parts
   1117..1174    +  terminator     his operon terminator: This putative transcriptin terminator from the E. coli his operon has a 2-bp deletion introduced during synthesis. Its efficiency has not been determined.
   1369..1957    -  rep_origin     ori: high-copy-number ColE1/pMB1/pBR322/pUC origin of replication
>Addgene plasmid #235793 | pME_G_0_1_014_5C5SF | addgene full sequence | sequence record 471422 | Addgene NGS Result
CTGACAGCTCGAGGCTTGGATTCTCACCAATAAAAAACGCCCGGCGGCAACCGAGCGTTCTGAACAAATC
CAGATGGAGTTCTGAGGTCATTACTGGATCTATCAACAGGAGTCCAAGCGAGCTCGATATCAAATTACGC
CCCGCCCTGCCACTCGTCGCAGTACTGTTGTAATTCATTAAGCATTCTGCCGACATGGAAGCCATCACAA
ACGGCATGATGAACCTGAATCGCCAGCGGCATCAGCACCTTGTCGCCTTGCGTATAATATTTGCCCATGG
TGAAAACGGGGGCGAAGAAGTTGTCCATATTGGCCACGTTTAAATCAAAACTGGTGAAACTCACCCAGGG
ATTGGCTGATACGAAAAACATATTCTCAATAAACCCTTTAGGGAAATAGGCCAGGTTTTCACCGTAACAC
GCCACATCTTGCGAATATATGTGTAGAAACTGCCGGAAATCGTCGTGGTATTCACTCCAGAGTGATGAAA
ACGTTTCAGTTTGCTCATGGAAAACGGTGTAACAAGGGTGAACACTATCCCATATCACCAGCTCACCGTC
TTTCATTGCCATACGAAATTCCGGATGAGCATTCATCAGGCGGGCAAGAATGTGAATAAAGGCCGGATAA
AACTTGTGCTTATTTTTCTTTACGGTCTTTAAAAAGGCCGTAATATCCAGCTGAACGGTCTGGTTATAGG
TACATTGAGCAACTGACTGAAATGCCTCAAAATGTTCTTTACGATGCCATTGGGATATATCAACGGTGGT
ATATCCAGTGATTTTTTTCTCCATTTTAGCTTCCTTAGCTCCTGAAAATCTCGATAACTCAAAAAATACG
CCCGGTAGTGATCTTATTTCATTATGGTGAAAGTTGGAACCTCTTACGTGCCCGATCAACTCGAGTGCCA
CCTGACGTCTAAGAAACCATTATTATCATGACATTAACCTATAAAAATAGGCGTATCACGAGGCAGAATT
TCAGATAAAAAAAATCCTTAGCTTTCGCTAAGGATGATTTCTGGAATTCGCGGCCGCTTCTAGAGCGATG
AGTGGTCTCGAACACGTCTCGGCTTGGAGTGAGACCACTCATCGCGACTAGTAGCGGCCGCTGCAGTCCG
GCAAAAAAGGGCAAGGTGTCACCACCCTGCCCTTTTTCTTTAAAACCGAAAAGATTACTTCGCGTTATGC
AGGCTTCCTCGCTCACTGACTCGCTGCGCTCGGTCGTTCGGCTGCGGCGAGCGGTATCAGCTCACTCAAA
GGCGGTAATACGGTTATCCACAGAATCAGGGGATAACGCAGGAAAGAACATGTGAGCAAAAGGCCAGCAA
AAGGCCAGGAACCGTAAAAAGGCCGCGTTGCTGGCGTTTTTCCACAGGCTCCGCCCCCCTGACGAGCATC
ACAAAAATCGACGCTCAAGTCAGAGGTGGCGAAACCCGACAGGACTATAAAGATACCAGGCGTTTCCCCC
TGGAAGCTCCCTCGTGCGCTCTCCTGTTCCGACCCTGCCGCTTACCGGATACCTGTCCGCCTTTCTCCCT
TCGGGAAGCGTGGCGCTTTCTCATAGCTCACGCTGTAGGTATCTCAGTTCGGTGTAGGTCGTTCGCTCCA
AGCTGGGCTGTGTGCACGAACCCCCCGTTCAGCCCGACCGCTGCGCCTTATCCGGTAACTATCGTCTTGA
GTCCAACCCGGTAAGACACGACTTATCGCCACTGGCAGCAGCCACTGGTAACAGGATTAGCAGAGCGAGG
TATGTAGGCGGTGCTACAGAGTTCTTGAAGTGGTGGCCTAACTACGGCTACACTAGAAGAACAGTATTTG
GTATCTGCGCTCTGCTGAAGCCAGTTACCTTCGGAAAAAGAGTTGGTAGCTCTTGATCCGGCAAACAAAC
CACCGCTGGTAGCGGTGGTTTTTTTGTTTGCAAGCAGCAGATTACGCGCAGAAAAAAAGGATCTCAAGAA
GATCCTTTGATCTTTTCTACGGGGTCTGACGCTCAGTGGAACGAAAACTCACGTTAAGGGATTTTGGTCA
TGAGATTATCAAAAAGGATCTTCACCTAGATCCTTTTAAATTAAAAATGAAGTTTTAAATCAATCTAAAG
TATATATGAGTAAACTTGGT
